Addgene plasmid #240455: pSE152: pFuGW-hUbCp-3CLpro-SV40NLS
Purpose: SARS-CoV-2 Protease 3CLpro expression plasmid
Depositing lab: Lior Nissim. Depositing organization: Hebrew University. Publication: Optimized pipeline and designer cells for synthetic-biology-based high-throughput screening of viral protease inhibitors. Edri S, El-Atawneh S, Ernst T, Elnekave M, Katzman C, Lanton T, Aldar I, Wolk O, Stern N, Goldblum A, Nissim L. Cell Rep Methods. 2025 Aug 5:101139. doi: 10.1016/j.crmeth.2025.101139. PubMed 40780218.
Backbone
  Vector backbone: FuGW
  Total vector size (bp): 10151
  Vector type: Lentiviral
Growth in bacteria
  Bacterial resistance: Ampicillin, 100 μg/mL
  Growth temperature: 37°C
  Growth strain: NEB Stable
  Copy number: High Copy
Gene/Insert
  Gene/Insert name: 3CLpro
  Species: SARS-CoV-2
  Insert size (bp): 946
  Promoter: hUbCp
  Cloning method: Gibson Cloning
  Sequencing primers: 5′ AATTGTCCGCTAAATTCTGG
Terms and licenses: Academic/Nonprofit Terms; Industry Terms: Not Available to Industry
How to cite: pSE152: pFuGW-hUbCp-3CLpro-SV40NLS was a gift from Lior Nissim (Addgene plasmid # 240455 ; http://n2t.net/addgene:240455 ; RRID:Addgene_240455)
