[The description below was written by a language model from this plasmid's Addgene catalogue record and pLannotate feature annotations shown in this document.]
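Description:
pSE152: pFuGW-hUbCp-3CLpro-SV40NLS is a 10,151 bp lentiviral transfer plasmid built on the FuGW backbone for expressing the SARS-CoV-2 main protease, 3CLpro, in mammalian cells. It is propagated in E. coli through a high-copy ColE1/pUC-type origin with ampicillin selection (AmpR), and it also carries an f1 origin. The backbone contains an SV40/EM7-driven bleomycin/Zeocin resistance cassette (BleoR) with an SV40 poly(A) signal. This cassette lies outside the LTR-flanked region, so it would not be carried into transduced cells by the virus.

The viral genome is transcribed from a CMV enhancer/promoter fused to a truncated HIV-1 5' LTR. Downstream of this come the Ψ packaging signal with a gag fragment, the Rev response element for Rev-dependent nuclear export, and the cPPT/CTS element that aids nuclear import of the reverse-transcribed genome. Within this frame, the human ubiquitin C promoter provides constitutive expression of an insert of roughly 940 bp, which the annotation matches to a fragment of the SARS-CoV-2 replicase polyprotein 1a, consistent with the 3CLpro region. The construct name indicates a C-terminal SV40 nuclear localisation signal, although the feature table does not annotate it separately. A WPRE follows the coding sequence to enhance transcript stability and expression. The cassette ends in a second truncated LTR, annotated here as a 5' LTR but occupying the 3' position, followed by a bGH poly(A) signal.

The record describes the plasmid as a 3CLpro expression construct. The associated publication concerns synthetic-biology-based designer cells for high-throughput screening of viral protease inhibitors, which suggests that it supplies the protease component in such cell-based assays.
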