Features (pLannotate 1.2.2; 31 found; start..end, strand, type, name):
      3..392     +  CDS            env (fragment): ENV_HV1H2 - Experimental evidence at protein level: Swiss-Prot protein existence level 1. [Transmembrane protein gp41]: Acts as a class I viral fusion protein. Under the current model, the protein has at least 3 conformational states: pre-fusion native state, pre-hairpin intermediate state, and post-fusion hairpin state. During fusion of viral and target intracellular membranes, the coiled coil regions (heptad repeats) assume a trimer-of-hairpins structure, positioning the fusion peptide in close proximity to the C-terminal region of the ectodomain. The formation of this structure appears to d
    441..558     +  misc_feature   cPPT/CTS: central polypurine tract and central termination sequence of HIV-1
    623..1834    +  promoter       UbC promoter: human ubiquitin C promoter
   1845..1868    -  misc_feature   MCS (fragment): pUC18/19 multiple cloning site
   1878..2816    +  CDS            R1A_SARS2 (fragment) (sequence partly withheld): Experimental evidence at protein level: Swiss-Prot protein existence level 1. [Non-structural protein 10]: Plays a pivotal role in viral transcription by stimulating both nsp14 3'-5' exoribonuclease and nsp16 2'-O-methyltransferase activities. Therefore plays an essential role in viral mRNAs cap methylation. From Severe acute respiratory syndrome coronavirus 2 (2019-nCoV) (SARS-CoV-2).
   2818..2844    +  misc_feature   MCS (fragment): pBluescript multiple cloning site
   2844..3432    +  misc_feature   WPRE: woodchuck hepatitis virus posttranscriptional regulatory element
   3369..3950    +  CDS            nef (fragment): NEF_HV1H2 - Experimental evidence at protein level: Swiss-Prot protein existence level 1. Extracellular Nef protein targets CD4(+) T-lymphocytes for apoptosis by interacting with CXCR4 surface receptors. From Human immunodeficiency virus type 1 group M subtype B (isolate HXB2) (HIV-1).
   3957..4137    +  LTR            5' LTR (truncated): truncated 5' long terminal repeat (LTR) from HIV-1
   4169..4393    +  polyA_signal   bGH poly(A) signal: bovine growth hormone polyadenylation signal
   4397..4418    +  promoter       SV40 promoter (fragment): SV40 enhancer and early promoter
   4439..4867    +  rep_origin     f1 ori (sequence partly withheld): f1 bacteriophage origin of replication; arrow indicates direction of (+) strand synthesis
   4881..5210    +  promoter       SV40 promoter: SV40 enhancer and early promoter
   5258..5305    +  promoter       EM7 promoter: synthetic bacterial promoter&nbsp
   5324..5698    +  CDS            BleoR: antibiotic-binding protein; Sh ble from Streptoalloteichus hindustanus; confers resistance to bleomycin, phleomycin, and Zeocin™
   5708..5833    +  CDS            ble (fragment): BLE_KLEPN - Experimental evidence at protein level: Swiss-Prot protein existence level 1. Binding protein with a strong affinity to the bleomycin family of antibiotics. Binds to CL990; an antimitotic-antibiotic compound. From Klebsiella pneumoniae.
   5828..5949    +  polyA_signal   SV40 poly(A) signal: SV40 polyadenylation signal
   6022..6038    -  protein_bind   lac operator: The lac repressor binds to the lac operator to inhibit transcription in E. coli. This inhibition can be relieved by adding lactose or isopropyl-β-D-thiogalactopyranoside (IPTG). lac repressor encoded by lacI
   6046..6076    -  promoter       lac promoter: promoter for the E. coli lac operon
   6091..6112    -  protein_bind   CAP binding site: CAP binding activates transcription in the presence of cAMP. E. coli catabolite activator protein
   6125..6217    -  CDS            lacI (fragment): lac repressor; lacI; The lac repressor binds to the lac operator to inhibit transcription in E. coli. This inhibition can be relieved by adding lactose or isopropyl-β-D-thiogalactopyranoside (IPTG).
   6400..6988    -  rep_origin     ori: high-copy-number ColE1/pMB1/pBR322/pUC origin of replication
   7159..8019    -  CDS            AmpR: β-lactamase; bla; confers resistance to ampicillin, carbenicillin, and related antibiotics
   8020..8124    -  promoter       AmpR promoter: bla
   8183..8235    -  misc_feature   bom (fragment): basis of mobility region from pBR322
   8390..8769    +  enhancer       CMV enhancer: human cytomegalovirus immediate early enhancer
   8770..8969    +  promoter       CMV promoter: human cytomegalovirus (CMV) immediate early promoter
   8987..9167    +  LTR            5' LTR (truncated): truncated 5' long terminal repeat (LTR) from HIV-1
   9214..9339    +  misc_feature   HIV-1 Ψ: packaging signal of human immunodeficiency virus type 1
   9323..9686    +  CDS            HIV-1 gag (fragment): gag protein from human immunodeficiency virus 1; gag
   9832..10065   +  misc_feature   RRE: The Rev response element (RRE) of HIV-1 allows for Rev-dependent mRNA export from the nucleus to the cytoplasm.
>Addgene plasmid #240455 | pSE152: pFuGW-hUbCp-3CLpro-SV40NLS | addgene full sequence | sequence record 478412 | Addgene NGS Result
TTTGGAATCACACGACCTGGATGGAGTGGGACAGAGAAATTAACAATTACACAAGCTTAATACACTCCTT
AATTGAAGAATCGCAAAACCAGCAAGAAAAGAATGAACAAGAATTATTGGAATTAGATAAATGGGCAAGT
TTGTGGAATTGGTTTAACATAACAAATTGGCTGTGGTATATAAAATTATTCATAATGATAGTAGGAGGCT
TGGTAGGTTTAAGAATAGTTTTTGCTGTACTTTCTATAGTGAATAGAGTTAGGCAGGGATATTCACCATT
ATCGTTTCAGACCCACCTCCCAACCCCGAGGGGACCCGACAGGCCCGAAGGAATAGAAGAAGAAGGTGGA
GAGAGAGACAGAGACAGATCCATTCGATTAGTGAACGGATCGGCACTGCGTGCGCCAATTCTGCAGACAA
ATGGCAGTATTCATCCACAATTTTAAAAGAAAAGGGGGGATTGGGGGGTACAGTGCAGGGGAAAGAATAG
TAGACATAATAGCAACAGACATACAAACTAAAGAATTACAAAAACAAATTACAAAAATTCAAAATTTTCG
GGTTTATTACAGGGACAGCAGAGATCCAGTTTGGTTAATTAACCCGTGTCGGCTCCAGATCTGGCCTCCG
CGCCGGGTTTTGGCGCCTCCCGCGGGCGCCCCCCTCCTCACGGCGAGCGCTGCCACGTCAGACGAAGGGC
GCAGCGAGCGTCCTGATCCTTCCGCCCGGACGCTCAGGACAGCGGCCCGCTGCTCATAAGACTCGGCCTT
AGAACCCCAGTATCAGCAGAAGGACATTTTAGGACGGGACTTGGGTGACTCTAGGGCACTGGTTTTCTTT
CCAGAGAGCGGAACAGGCGAGGAAAAGTAGTCCCTTCTCGGCGATTCTGCGGAGGGATCTCCGTGGGGCG
GTGAACGCCGATGATTATATAAGGACGCGCCGGGTGTGGCACAGCTAGTTCCGTCGCAGCCGGGATTTGG
GTCGCGGTTCTTGTTTGTGGATCGCTGTGATCGTCACTTGGTGAGTAGCGGGCTGCTGGGCTGGCCGGGG
CTTTCGTGGCCGCCGGGCCGCTCGGTGGGACGGAAGCGTGTGGAGAGACCGCCAAGGGCTGTAGTCTGGG
TCCGCGAGCAAGGTTGCCCTGAACTGGGGGTTGGGGGGAGCGCAGCAAAATGGCGGCTGTTCCCGAGTCT
TGAATGGAAGACGCTTGTGAGGCGGGCTGTGAGGTCGTTGAAACAAGGTGGGGGGCATGGTGGGCGGCAA
GAACCCAAGGTCTTGAGGCCTTCGCTAATGCGGGAAAGCTCTTATTCGGGTGAGATGGGCTGGGGCACCA
TCTGGGGACCCTGACGTGAAGTTTGTCACTGACTGGAGAACTCGGTTTGTCGTCTGTTGCGGGGGCGGCA
GTTATGGCGGTGCCGTTGGGCAGTGCACCCGTACCTTTGGGAGCGCGCGCCCTCGTCGTGTCGTGACGTC
ACCCGTTCTGTTGGCTTATAATGCAGGGTGGGGCCACCTGCCGGTAGGTGTGCGGTAGGCTTTTCTCCGT
CGCAGGACGCAGGGTTCGGGCCTAGGGTAGGCTCTCCTGAATCGACAGGCGCCGGACCTCTGGTGAGGGG
AGGGATAAGTGAGGCGTCAGTTTCTTTGGTCGGTTTTATGTACCTATCTTCTTAAGTAGCTGAAGCTCCG
GTTTTGAACTATGCGCTCGGGGTTGGCGAGTGTGTTTTGTGAAGTTTTTTAGGCACCTTTTGAAATGTAA
TCATTTGGGTCAATATGTAATTTTCAGTGTTAGACTAGTAAATTGTCCGCTAAATTCTGGCCGTTTTTGG
CTTTTTTGTTAGACGAAGCTTGGGCTGCAGGTCGACTCTAGAGGATCCGCCACCATG
[918 nt withheld, positions 1878-2795]
CCAAAGAAGAAGCGGAAGGTCTAGGAATTCGATATCAAGCTTATCGATAATCAACCTCTGGATTACAAAA
TTTGTGAAAGATTGACTGGTATTCTTAACTATGTTGCTCCTTTTACGCTATGTGGATACGCTGCTTTAAT
GCCTTTGTATCATGCTATTGCTTCCCGTATGGCTTTCATTTTCTCCTCCTTGTATAAATCCTGGTTGCTG
TCTCTTTATGAGGAGTTGTGGCCCGTTGTCAGGCAACGTGGCGTGGTGTGCACTGTGTTTGCTGACGCAA
CCCCCACTGGTTGGGGCATTGCCACCACCTGTCAGCTCCTTTCCGGGACTTTCGCTTTCCCCCTCCCTAT
TGCCACGGCGGAACTCATCGCCGCCTGCCTTGCCCGCTGCTGGACAGGGGCTCGGCTGTTGGGCACTGAC
AATTCCGTGGTGTTGTCGGGGAAATCATCGTCCTTTCCTTGGCTGCTCGCCTGTGTTGCCACCTGGATTC
TGCGCGGGACGTCCTTCTGCTACGTCCCTTCGGCCCTCAATCCAGCGGACCTTCCTTCCCGCGGCCTGCT
GCCGGCTCTGCGGCCTCTTCCGCGTCTTCGCCTTCGCCCTCAGACGAGTCGGATCTCCCTTTGGGCCGCC
TCCCCGCATCGATACCGTCGACCTCGAGACCTAGAAAAACATGGAGCAATCACAAGTAGCAATACAGCAG
CTACCAATGCTGATTGTGCCTGGCTAGAAGCACAAGAGGAGGAGGAGGTGGGTTTTCCAGTCACACCTCA
GGTACCTTTAAGACCAATGACTTACAAGGCAGCTGTAGATCTTAGCCACTTTTTAAAAGAAAAGGGGGGA
CTGGAAGGGCTAATTCACTCCCAACGAAGACAAGATATCCTTGATCTGTGGATCTACCACACACAAGGCT
ACTTCCCTGATTGGCAGAACTACACACCAGGGCCAGGGATCAGATATCCACTGACCTTTGGATGGTGCTA
CAAGCTAGTACCAGTTGAGCAAGAGAAGGTAGAAGAAGCCAATGAAGGAGAGAACACCCGCTTGTTACAC
CCTGTGAGCCTGCATGGGATGGATGACCCGGAGAGAGAAGTATTAGAGTGGAGGTTTGACAGCCGCCTAG
CATTTCATCACATGGCCCGAGAGCTGCATCCGGACTGTACTGGGTCTCTCTGGTTAGACCAGATCTGAGC
CTGGGAGCTCTCTGGCTAACTAGGGAACCCACTGCTTAAGCCTCAATAAAGCTTGCCTTGAGTGCTTCAA
GTAGTGTGTGCCCGTCTGTTGTGTGACTCTGGTAACTAGAGATCCCTCAGACCCTTTTAGTCAGTGTGGA
AAATCTCTAGCAGGGCCCGTTTAAACCCGCTGATCAGCCTCGACTGTGCCTTCTAGTTGCCAGCCATCTG
TTGTTTGCCCCTCCCCCGTGCCTTCCTTGACCCTGGAAGGTGCCACTCCCACTGTCCTTTCCTAATAAAA
TGAGGAAATTGCATCGCATTGTCTGAGTAGGTGTCATTCTATTCTGGGGGGTGGGGTGGGGCAGGACAGC
AAGGGGGAGGATTGGGAAGACAATAGCAGGCATGCTGGGGATGCGGTGGGCTCTATGGCTTCTGAGGCGG
AAAGAACCAGCTGGGGCTCTAGGGGGTATCCCC
[124 nt withheld, positions 4439-4562]
C
[91 nt withheld, positions 4564-4654]
A
[49 nt withheld, positions 4656-4704]
CCTTTGACGTTGGAGTCCACGTTCTTT
[37 nt withheld, positions 4732-4768]
ACCCTATCTCGGTCTATTCTTTTGATTTATAAGGGATTTTGCCGATTTCGGCCTATTGGTTAAAAAATGA
GCTGATTTAACAAAAATTTAACGCGAATTAATTCTGTGGAATGTGTGTCAGTTAGGGTGTGGAAAGTCCC
CAGGCTCCCCAGCAGGCAGAAGTATGCAAAGCATGCATCTCAATTAGTCAGCAACCAGGTGTGGAAAGTC
CCCAGGCTCCCCAGCAGGCAGAAGTATGCAAAGCATGCATCTCAATTAGTCAGCAACCATAGTCCCGCCC
CTAACTCCGCCCATCCCGCCCCTAACTCCGCCCAGTTCCGCCCATTCTCCGCCCCATGGCTGACTAATTT
TTTTTATTTATGCAGAGGCCGAGGCCGCCTCTGCCTCTGAGCTATTCCAGAAGTAGTGAGGAGGCTTTTT
TGGAGGCCTAGGCTTTTGCAAAAAGCTCCCGGGAGCTTGTATATCCATTTTCGGATCTGATCAGCACGTG
TTGACAATTAATCATCGGCATAGTATATCGGCATAGTATAATACGACAAGGTGAGGAACTAAACCATGGC
CAAGTTGACCAGTGCCGTTCCGGTGCTCACCGCGCGCGACGTCGCCGGAGCGGTCGAGTTCTGGACCGAC
CGGCTCGGGTTCTCCCGGGACTTCGTGGAGGACGACTTCGCCGGTGTGGTCCGGGACGACGTGACCCTGT
TCATCAGCGCGGTCCAGGACCAGGTGGTGCCGGACAACACCCTGGCCTGGGTGTGGGTGCGCGGCCTGGA
CGAGCTGTACGCCGAGTGGTCGGAGGTCGTGTCCACGAACTTCCGGGACGCCTCCGGGCCGGCCATGACC
GAGATCGGCGAGCAGCCGTGGGGGCGGGAGTTCGCCCTGCGCGACCCGGCCGGCAACTGCGTGCACTTCG
TGGCCGAGGAGCAGGACTGACACGTGCTACGAGATTTCGATTCCACCGCCGCCTTCTATGAAAGGTTGGG
CTTCGGAATCGTTTTCCGGGACGCCGGCTGGATGATCCTCCAGCGCGGGGATCTCATGCTGGAGTTCTTC
GCCCACCCCAACTTGTTTATTGCAGCTTATAATGGTTACAAATAAAGCAATAGCATCACAAATTTCACAA
ATAAAGCATTTTTTTCACTGCATTCTAGTTGTGGTTTGTCCAAACTCATCAATGTATCTTATCATGTCTG
TATACCGTCGACCTCTAGCTAGAGCTTGGCGTAATCATGGTCATAGCTGTTTCCTGTGTGAAATTGTTAT
CCGCTCACAATTCCACACAACATACGAGCCGGAAGCATAAAGTGTAAAGCCTGGGGTGCCTAATGAGTGA
GCTAACTCACATTAATTGCGTTGCGCTCACTGCCCGCTTTCCAGTCGGGAAACCTGTCGTGCCAGCTGCA
TTAATGAATCGGCCAACGCGCGGGGAGAGGCGGTTTGCGTATTGGGCGCTCTTCCGCTTCCTCGCTCACT
GACTCGCTGCGCTCGGTCGTTCGGCTGCGGCGAGCGGTATCAGCTCACTCAAAGGCGGTAATACGGTTAT
CCACAGAATCAGGGGATAACGCAGGAAAGAACATGTGAGCAAAAGGCCAGCAAAAGGCCAGGAACCGTAA
AAAGGCCGCGTTGCTGGCGTTTTTCCATAGGCTCCGCCCCCCTGACGAGCATCACAAAAATCGACGCTCA
AGTCAGAGGTGGCGAAACCCGACAGGACTATAAAGATACCAGGCGTTTCCCCCTGGAAGCTCCCTCGTGC
GCTCTCCTGTTCCGACCCTGCCGCTTACCGGATACCTGTCCGCCTTTCTCCCTTCGGGAAGCGTGGCGCT
TTCTCATAGCTCACGCTGTAGGTATCTCAGTTCGGTGTAGGTCGTTCGCTCCAAGCTGGGCTGTGTGCAC
GAACCCCCCGTTCAGCCCGACCGCTGCGCCTTATCCGGTAACTATCGTCTTGAGTCCAACCCGGTAAGAC
ACGACTTATCGCCACTGGCAGCAGCCACTGGTAACAGGATTAGCAGAGCGAGGTATGTAGGCGGTGCTAC
AGAGTTCTTGAAGTGGTGGCCTAACTACGGCTACACTAGAAGAACAGTATTTGGTATCTGCGCTCTGCTG
AAGCCAGTTACCTTCGGAAAAAGAGTTGGTAGCTCTTGATCCGGCAAACAAACCACCGCTGGTAGCGGTG
GTTTTTTTGTTTGCAAGCAGCAGATTACGCGCAGAAAAAAAGGATCTCAAGAAGATCCTTTGATCTTTTC
TACGGGGTCTGACGCTCAGTGGAACGAAAACTCACGTTAAGGGATTTTGGTCATGAGATTATCAAAAAGG
ATCTTCACCTAGATCCTTTTAAATTAAAAATGAAGTTTTAAATCAATCTAAAGTATATATGAGTAAACTT
GGTCTGACAGTTACCAATGCTTAATCAGTGAGGCACCTATCTCAGCGATCTGTCTATTTCGTTCATCCAT
AGTTGCCTGACTCCCCGTCGTGTAGATAACTACGATACGGGAGGGCTTACCATCTGGCCCCAGTGCTGCA
ATGATACCGCGAGACCCACGCTCACCGGCTCCAGATTTATCAGCAATAAACCAGCCAGCCGGAAGGGCCG
AGCGCAGAAGTGGTCCTGCAACTTTATCCGCCTCCATCCAGTCTATTAATTGTTGCCGGGAAGCTAGAGT
AAGTAGTTCGCCAGTTAATAGTTTGCGCAACGTTGTTGCCATTGCTACAGGCATCGTGGTGTCACGCTCG
TCGTTTGGTATGGCTTCATTCAGCTCCGGTTCCCAACGATCAAGGCGAGTTACATGATCCCCCATGTTGT
GCAAAAAAGCGGTTAGCTCCTTCGGTCCTCCGATCGTTGTCAGAAGTAAGTTGGCCGCAGTGTTATCACT
CATGGTTATGGCAGCACTGCATAATTCTCTTACTGTCATGCCATCCGTAAGATGCTTTTCTGTGACTGGT
GAGTACTCAACCAAGTCATTCTGAGAATAGTGTATGCGGCGACCGAGTTGCTCTTGCCCGGCGTCAATAC
GGGATAATACCGCGCCACATAGCAGAACTTTAAAAGTGCTCATCATTGGAAAACGTTCTTCGGGGCGAAA
ACTCTCAAGGATCTTACCGCTGTTGAGATCCAGTTCGATGTAACCCACTCGTGCACCCAACTGATCTTCA
GCATCTTTTACTTTCACCAGCGTTTCTGGGTGAGCAAAAACAGGAAGGCAAAATGCCGCAAAAAAGGGAA
TAAGGGCGACACGGAAATGTTGAATACTCATACTCTTCCTTTTTCAATATTATTGAAGCATTTATCAGGG
TTATTGTCTCATGAGCGGATACATATTTGAATGTATTTAGAAAAATAAACAAATAGGGGTTCCGCGCACA
TTTCCCCGAAAAGTGCCACCTGACGTCGACGGATCGGGAGATCTCCCGATCCCCTATGGTGCACTCTCAG
TACAATCTGCTCTGATGCCGCATAGTTAAGCCAGTATCTGCTCCCTGCTTGTGTGTTGGAGGTCGCTGAG
TAGTGCGCGAGCAAAATTTAAGCTACAACAAGGCAAGGCTTGACCGACAATTGCATGAAGAATCTGCTTA
GGGTTAGGCGTTTTGCGCTGCTTCGCGATGTACGGGCCAGATATACGCGTTGACATTGATTATTGACTAG
TTATTAATAGTAATCAATTACGGGGTCATTAGTTCATAGCCCATATATGGAGTTCCGCGTTACATAACTT
ACGGTAAATGGCCCGCCTGGCTGACCGCCCAACGACCCCCGCCCATTGACGTCAATAATGACGTATGTTC
CCATAGTAACGCCAATAGGGACTTTCCATTGACGTCAATGGGTGGAGTATTTACGGTAAACTGCCCACTT
GGCAGTACATCAAGTGTATCATATGCCAAGTACGCCCCCTATTGACGTCAATGACGGTAAATGGCCCGCC
TGGCATTATGCCCAGTACATGACCTTATGGGACTTTCCTACTTGGCAGTACATCTACGTATTAGTCATCG
CTATTACCATGGTGATGCGGTTTTGGCAGTACATCAATGGGCGTGGATAGCGGTTTGACTCACGGGGATT
TCCAAGTCTCCACCCCATTGACGTCAATGGGAGTTTGTTTTGGCACCAAAATCAACGGGACTTTCCAAAA
TGTCGTAACAACTCCGCCCCATTGACGCAAATGGGCGGTAGGCGTGTACGGTGGGAGGTCTATATAAGCA
GCGCGTTTTGCCTGTACTGGGTCTCTCTGGTTAGACCAGATCTGAGCCTGGGAGCTCTCTGGCTAACTAG
GGAACCCACTGCTTAAGCCTCAATAAAGCTTGCCTTGAGTGCTTCAAGTAGTGTGTGCCCGTCTGTTGTG
TGACTCTGGTAACTAGAGATCCCTCAGACCCTTTTAGTCAGTGTGGAAAATCTCTAGCAGTGGCGCCCGA
ACAGGGACTTGAAAGCGAAAGGGAAACCAGAGGAGCTCTCTCGACGCAGGACTCGGCTTGCTGAAGCGCG
CACGGCAAGAGGCGAGGGGCGGCGACTGGTGAGTACGCCAAAAATTTTGACTAGCGGAGGCTAGAAGGAG
AGAGATGGGTGCGAGAGCGTCAGTATTAAGCGGGGGAGAATTAGATCGCGATGGGAAAAAATTCGGTTAA
GGCCAGGGGGAAAGAAAAAATATAAATTAAAACATATAGTATGGGCAAGCAGGGAGCTAGAACGATTCGC
AGTTAATCCTGGCCTGTTAGAAACATCAGAAGGCTGTAGACAAATACTGGGACAGCTACAACCATCCCTT
CAGACAGGATCAGAAGAACTTAGATCATTATATAATACAGTAGCAACCCTCTATTGTGTGCATCAAAGGA
TAGAGATAAAAGACACCAAGGAAGCTTTAGACAAGATAGAGGAAGAGCAAAACAAAAGTAAGACCACCGC
ACAGCAAGCGGCCGCTGATCTTCAGACCTGGAGGAGGAGATATGAGGGACAATTGGAGAAGTGAATTATA
TAAATATAAAGTAGTAAAAATTGAACCATTAGGAGTAGCACCCACCAAGGCAAAGAGAAGAGTGGTGCAG
AGAGAAAAAAGAGCAGTGGGAATAGGAGCTTTGTTCCTTGGGTTCTTGGGAGCAGCAGGAAGCACTATGG
GCGCAGCGTCAATGACGCTGACGGTACAGGCCAGACAATTATTGTCTGGTATAGTGCAGCAGCAGAACAA
TTTGCTGAGGGCTATTGAGGCGCAACAGCATCTGTTGCAACTCACAGTCTGGGGCATCAAGCAGCTCCAG
GCAAGAATCCTGGCTGTGGAAAGATACCTAAAGGATCAACAGCTCCTGGGGATTTGGGGTTGCTCTGGAA
AACTCATTTGCACCACTGCTGTGCCTTGGAATGCTAGTTGGAGTAATAAATCTCTGGAACAGA
